>Addgene plasmid #67036 | pRJPaph-gusA | depositor full sequence | sequence record 115551 | pRJPaph-gusA sequence 9873 bps
AGCTTTAATGCGGTAGTTTATCACAGTTAAATTGCTAACGCAGTCAGGCACCGTGTATGAAATCTAACAA
TGCGCTCATCGTCATCCTCGGCACCGTCACCCTGGATGCTGTAGGCATAGGCTTGGTTATGCCGGTACTG
CCGGGCCTCTTGCGGGATATCGTCCATTCCGACAGCATCGCCAGTCACTATGGCGTGCTGCTAGCGCTAT
ATGCGTTGATGCAATTTCTATGCGCACCCGTTCTCGGAGCACTGTCCGACCGCTTTGGCCGCCGCCCAGT
CCTGCTCGCTTCGCTACTTGGAGCCACTATCGACTACGCGATCATGGCGACCACACCCGTCCTGTGGATC
CTCTACGCCGGACGCATCGTGGCCGGCATCACCGGCGCCACAGGTGCGGTTGCTGGCGCCTATATCGCCG
ACATCACCGATGGGGAAGATCGGGCTCGCCACTTCGGGCTCATGAGCGCTTGTTTCGGCGTGGGTATGGT
GGCAGGCCCCGTGGCCGGGGGACTGTTGGGCGCCATCTCCTTGCATGCACCATTCCTTGCGGCGGCGGTG
CTCAACGGCCTCAACCTACTACTGGGCTGCTTCCTAATGCAGGAGTCGCATAAGGGAGAGCGTCGACCGA
TGCCCTTGAGAGCCTTCAACCCAGTCAGCTCCTTCCGGTGGGCGCGGGGCATGACTATCGTCGCCGCACT
TATGACTGTCTTCTTTATCATGCAACTCGTAGGACAGGTGCCGGCAGCGCTCTGGGTCATTTTCGGCGAG
GACCGCTTTCGCTGGAGCGCGACGATGATCGGCCTGTCGCTTGCGGTATTCGGAATCTTGCACGCCCTCG
CTCAAGCCTTCGTCACTGGTCCCGCCACCAAACGTTTCGGCGAGAAGCAGGCCATTATCGCCGGCATGGC
GGCCGACGCGCTGGGCTACGTCTTGCTGGCGTTCGCGACGCGAGGCTGGATGGCCTTCCCCATTATGATT
CTTCTCGCTTCCGGCGGCATCGGGATGCCCGCGTTGCAGGCCATGCTGTCCAGGCAGGTAGATGACGACC
ATCAGGGACAGCTTCAAGGATCGCTCGCGGCTCTTACCAGCCTAACTTCGATCACTGGACCGCTGATCGT
CACGGCGATTTATGCCGCCTCGGCGAGCACATGGAACGGGTTGGCATGGATTGTAGGCGCCGCCCTATAC
CTTGTCTGCCTCCCCGCGTTGCGTCGCGGTGCATGGAGCCGGGCCACCTCGACCTGAATGGAAGCCGGCG
GCACCTCGCTAACGGATTCACCACTCCAAGAATTGGAGCCAATCAATTCTTGCGGAGAACTGTGAATGCG
CAAACCAACCCTTGGCAGAACATATCCATCGCGTCCGCCATCTCCAGCAGCCGCACGCGGCGCATCTCGG
GCAGCGTTGGGTCCTGGCCACGGGTGCGCATGATCGTGCTCCTGTCGTTGAGGACCCGGCTAGGCTGGCG
GGGTTGCCTTACTGGTTAGCAGAATGAATCACCGATACGCGAGCGAACGTGAAGCGACTGCTGCTGCAAA
ACGTCTGCGACCTGAGCAACAACATGAATGGTCTTCGGTTTCCGTGTTTCGTAAAGTCTGGAAACGCGGA
AGTCAGCGCCCTGCACCATTATGTTCCGGATCTGCATCGCAGGATGCTGCTGGCTACCCTGTGGAACACC
TACATCTGTATTAACGAAGCGCTGGCATTGACCCTGAGTGATTTTTCTCTGGTCCCGCCGCATCCATACC
GCCAGTTGTTTACCCTCACAACGTTCCAGTAACCGGGCATGTTCATCATCAGTAACCCGTATCGTGAGCA
TCCTCTCTCGTTTCATCGGTATCATTACCCCCATGAACAGAAATTCCCCCTTACACGGAGGCATCAAGTG
ACCAAACAGGAAAAAACCGCCCTTAACATGGCCCGCTTTATCAGAAGCCAGACATTAACGCTTCTGGAGA
AACTCAACGAGCTGGACGCGGATGAACAGGCAGACATCTGTGAATCGCTTCACGACCACGCTGATGAGCT
TTACCGCAGCTGCCTCGCGCGTTTCGGTGATGACGGTGAAAACCTCTGACACATGCAGCTCCCGGAGACG
GTCACAGCTTGTCTGTAAGCGGATGCCGGGAGCAGACAAGCCCGTCAGGGCGCGTCAGCGGGTGTTGGCG
GGTGTCGGGGCGCAGCCATGACCCAGTCACGTAGCGATAGCGGAGTGTATACTGGCTTAACTATGCGGCA
TCAGAGCAGATTGTACTGAGAGTGCACCATATGCGGTGTGAAATACCGCACAGATGCGTAAGGAGAAAAT
ACCGCATCAGGCGCTCTTCCGCTTCCTCGCTCACTGACTCGCTGCGCTCGGTCGTTCGGCTGCGGCGAGC
GGTATCAGCTCACTCAAAGGCGGTAATACGGTTATCCACAGAATCAGGGGATAACGCAGGAAAGAACATG
TGAGCAAAAGGCCAGCAAAAGGCCAGGAACCGTAAAAAGGCCGCGTTGCTGGCGTTTTTCCATAGGCTCC
GCCCCCCTGACGAGCATCACAAAAATCGACGCTCAAGTCAGAGGTGGCGAAACCCGACAGGACTATAAAG
ATACCAGGCGTTTCCCCCTGGAAGCTCCCTCGTGCGCTCTCCTGTTCCGACCCTGCCGCTTACCGGATAC
CTGTCCGCCTTTCTCCCTTCGGGAAGCGTGGCGCTTTCTCATAGCTCACGCTGTAGGTATCTCAGTTCGG
TGTAGGTCGTTCGCTCCAAGCTGGGCTGTGTGCACGAACCCCCCGTTCAGCCCGACCGCTGCGCCTTATC
CGGTAACTATCGTCTTGAGTCCAACCCGGTAAGACACGACTTATCGCCACTGGCAGCAGCCACTGGTAAC
AGGATTAGCAGAGCGAGGTATGTAGGCGGTGCTACAGAGTTCTTGAAGTGGTGGCCTAACTACGGCTACA
CTAGAAGGACAGTATTTGGTATCTGCGCTCTGCTGAAGCCAGTTACCTTCGGAAAAAGAGTTGGTAGCTC
TTGATCCGGCAAACAAACCACCGCTGGTAGCGGTGGTTTTTTTGTTTGCAAGCAGCAGATTACGCGCAGA
AAAAAAGGATCTCAAGAAGATCCTTTGATCTTTTCTACGGGGTCTGACGCTCAGTGGAACGAAAACTCAC
GTTAAGGGATTTTGGTCATGAGATTATCAAAAAGGATCTTCACCTAGATCCTTTTAAATTAAAAATGAAG
TTTTAAATCAATCTAAAGTATATATGAGTAAACTTGGTCTGACAGTTACCAATGCTTAATCAGTGAGGCA
CCTATCTCAGCGATCTGTCTATTTCGTTCATCCATAGTTGCCTGACTCCCCGTCGTGTAGATAACTACGA
TACGGGAGGGCTTACCATCTGGCCCCAGTGCTGCAATGATACCGCGAGACCCACGCTCACCGGCTCCAGA
TTTATCAGCAATAAACCAGCCAGCCGGAAGGGCCGAGCGCAGAAGTGGTCCTGCAACTTTATCCGCCTCC
ATCCAGTCTATTAATTGTTGCCGGGAAGCTAGAGTAAGTAGTTCGCCAGTTAATAGTTTGCGCAACGTTG
TTGCCATTGCCGCGGTTCGGTGATGCCACGATCCTCGCCCTGCTGGCGAAGATCGAAGAGAAGCAGGACG
AGCTTGGCAAGGTCATGATGGGCGTGGTCCGCCCGAGGGCAGAGCCATGACTTTTTCCACCGCGGTGGCG
GCCGCTCTAGACGGTAATAGGGATCGGAGAAGTCGACGCGGGCCCGGAGCTGCGGGCTCACCGCCATCGA
GGCGATGATAGCATCGCCCCGGTTCGAGGTGAGCGCGTCGACCAGGGTCTCGAAGCGGCGCATCTGCACC
GTGCAGGTGACCTTGATCTCCTCGCAGAGCGCGCGGGCGAGATCGACGTTGAAGCCGGCCGGATTGCCGT
CGGCGCCGGTGTAGTTGAACGGCGGATAGTCGGTCTCGGTCAAAAAGCGGATCACGGTCAGGCGCGACAG
GTCCGGCCGCTCCGGCCGCCGCCGCGGGTCCCAGAAGCCGGGCACGGCCTGCGGGGCCGCCTGGGGCGCG
ACCTGCGGGGTGACCTGGGGCGCCGCCGGAGGCTGCTTGGCCGGGGCCTGCGCCTGCGCGCCGGGCAAGC
CGGCGAACAGGCAGGCGCCGACGGCCAGCCCTGTCAGCAAGCCACGGGCAGATTTGGACGATTTCGCCTG
TTGCGATGGAGCCATCGGCCGGAAATGAACGAATTTCGTTGGGATCGGAGGGCCTTATAGACCATCCGCC
CGGGAACGCGAGCGCCGATTGCGGTCAGGGTGAAGGTGCGCTCCCTCTCCCGCTTGCGGGAGGGGGGCGG
GGAGAGGGTGTCTCCGCGGAGGGACAATCCCCGAGAGGAGAGAGCCCTCACCCGGCGCTCTGCCATAGCC
GAGGCTTTGCCTCGGCGTCTTAGAGGACGGCCGCCAAAAGCGGCCTATACCTCTCCCGCAAGCGGGAGAG
GTTACACCGAGGACGCGGTCCGACCGATCCACCAAACTACAGATAACGCCTGCAAGACGTCAGCTTCACC
GAGGCTGTAGCCGACGATGGTGCGCCAGGAGAGTTGTTGATTCATTGTTTGCCTCCCTGCTGCGGTTTTT
CACCGAAGTTCATGCCAGTCCAGCGTTTTTGCAGCAGAAAAGCCGCCGACTTCGGTTTGCGGTCGCGAGT
GAAGATCCCTTTCTTGTTACCGCCAACGCGCAATATGCCTTGCGAGGTCGCAAAATCGGCGAAATTCCAT
ACCTGTTCACCGACGACGGCGCTGACGCGATCAAAGACGCGGTGATACATATCCAGCCATGCACACTGAT
ACTCTTCACTCCACATGTCGGTGTACATTGAGTGCAGCCCGGCTAACGTATCCACGCCGTATTCGGTGAT
GATAATCGGCTGATGCAGTTTCTCCTGCCAGGCCAGAAGTTCTTTTTCCAGTACCTTCTCTGCCGTTTCC
AAATCGCCGCTTTGGACATACCATCCGTAATAACGGTTCAGGCACAGCACATCAAAGAGATCGCTGATGG
TATCGGTGTGAGCGTCGCAGAACATTACATTGACGCAGGTGATCGGACGCGTCGGGTCGAGTTTACGCGT
TGCTTCCGCCAGTGGCGCGAAATATTCCCGTGCACCTTGCGGACGGGTATCCGGTTCGTTGGCAATACTC
CACATCACCACGCTTGGGTGGTTTTTGTCACGCGCTATCAGCTCTTTAATCGCCTGTAAGTGCGCTTGCT
GAGTTTCCCCGTTGACTGCCTCTTCGCTGTACAGTTCTTTCGGCTTGTTGCCCGCTTCGAAACCAATGCC
TAAAGAGAGGTTAAAGCCGACAGCAGCAGTTTCATCAATCACCACGATGCCATGTTCATCTGCCCAGTCG
AGCATCTCTTCAGCGTAAGGGTAATGCGAGGTACGGTAGGAGTTGGCCCCAATCCAGTCCATTAATGCGT
GGTCGTGCACCATCAGCACGTTATCGAATCCTTTGCCACGCAAGTCCGCATCTTCATGACGACCAAAGCC
AGTAAAGTAGAACGGTTTGTGGTTAATCAGGAACTGTTCGCCCTTCACTGCCACTGACCGGATGCCGACG
CGAAGCGGGTAGATATCACACTCTGTCTGGCTTTTGGCTGTGACGCACAGTTCATAGAGATAACCTTCAC
CCGGTTGCCAGAGGTGCGGATTCACCACTTGCAAAGTCCCGCTAGTGCCTTGTCCAGTTGCAACCACCTG
TTGATCCGCATCACGCAGTTCAACGCTGACATCACCATTGGCCACCACCTGCCAGTCAACAGACGCGTGG
TTACAGTCTTGCGCGACATGCGTCACCACGGTGATATCGTCCACCCAGGTGTTCGGCGTGGTGTAGAGCA
TTACGCTGCGATGGATCCCGGCATAGTTAAAGAAATCATGGAAGTAAGACTGCTTTTTCTTGCCGTTTTC
GTCGGTAATCACCATTCCCGGCGGGATAGTCTGCCAGTTCAGTTCGTTGTTCACACAAACGGTGATACGT
ACACTTTTCCCGGCAATAACATACGGCGTGACATCGGCTTCAAATGGCGTATAGCCGCCCTGATGCTCCA
TCACTTCCTGATTATTGACCCACACTTTGCCGTAATGAGTGACCGCATCGAAACGCAGCACGATACGCTG
GCCTGCCCAACCTTTCGGTATAAAGACTTCGCGCTGATACCAGACGTTGCCCGCATAATTACGAATATCT
GCATCGGCGAACTGATCGTTAAAACTGCCTGGCACAGCAATTGCCCGGCTTTCTTGTAACGCGCTTTCCC
ACCAACGCTGATCAATTCCACAGTTTTCGCGATCCAGACTGAATGCCCACAGGCCGTCGAGTTTTTTGAT
TTCACGGGTTGGGGTTTCTACAGGACGTAACATAAGGGACTCCTCATTAAGATAATAATACTGGTCCGGA
ATTCTAGTATCCTGTCTCTTGATCAGATCTTGATCCCCTGCGCCATCAGATCCTTGGCGGCAAGAAAGCC
ATCCAGTTTACTTTGCAGGGCTTCCCAACCTTACCAGAGGGCGCCCCAGCTGGCAATTCCGGTTCGCTTG
CTGTCCATAAAACCGCCCAGTCTAGCTATCGCCATGTAAGCCCACTGCAAGCTACCTGCTTTCTCTTTGC
GCTTGCGTTTTCCCTTGTCCAGATAGCCCAGTAGCTGACATTCATCCGGGGTCAGCACCGTTTCTGCGGA
CTGGCTTTCTACGTGTTCCGCTTCCTTTAGCAGCCCTTGCGCCCTGAGTGCTTGCGGCAGCGTGCGAGCT
CGAATTCCGTATGGCAATGAAAGACGGTGAGCTGGTGATATGGGATAGTGTTCACCCTTGTTACACCGTT
TTCCATGAGCAAACTGAAACGTTTTCATCGCTCTGGAGTGAATACCACGACGATTTCCGGCAGTTTCTAC
ACATATATTCGCAAGATGTGGCGTGTTACGGTGAAAACCTGGCCTATTTCCCTAAAGGGTTTATTGAGAA
TATGTTTTTCGTCTCAGCCAATCCCTGGGTGAGTTTCACCAGTTTTGATTTAAACGTGGCCAATATGGAC
AACTTCTTCGCCCCCGTTTTCACCATGGGCAAATATTATACGCAAGGCGACAAGGTGCTGATGCCGCTGG
CGATTCAGGTTCATCATGCCGTTTGTGATGGCTTCCATGTCGGCAGAATGCTTAATGAATTACAACAGTA
CTGCGATGAGTGGCAGGGCGGGGCGTAATTTTTTTAAGGCAGTTATTGGTGCCCTTAAACGCCTGGTTGC
TACGCCTGAATAAGTGATAATAAGCGGATGAATGGCAGAAATTCGAAAGCAAATTCGACCCGGTCGTCGG
TTCAGGGCAGGGTCGTTAAATAGCCGCTTATGTCTATTGCTGGTTTACCGGTTTATTGACTACCGGAAGC
AGTGTGACCGTGTGCTTCTCAAATGCCTGAGGCCAGTTTGCTCAGGCTCTCCCCGTGGAGGTAATAATTG
ACGATATGATCCAGCCGACCAGGCTTTCCACGCCCGCGTGCCGCTCCATGTCGTTCGCGCGGTTCTCGGA
AACGCGCTGCCGCGTTTCGTGATTGTCACGCTCAAGCCCGTAGTCCCGTTCGAGCGTCGCGCAGAGGTCA
GCGAGGGCGCGGTAGGCCCGATACGGCTCATGGATGGTGTTTCGGGTCGGGTGAATCTTGTTGATGGCGA
TATGGATGTGCAGGTTGTCGGTGTCGTGATGCACGGCACTGACGCGCTGATGCTCGGCGAAGCCAAGCCC
AGCGCAGATGCGGTCCTCAATCGCGCGCAACGTCTCCGCGTCGGGCTTCTCTCCCGCGCGGAAGCTAACC
AGCAGGTGATAGGTCTTGTCGGCCTCGGAACGGGTGTTGCCGTGCTGGGTCGCCATCACCTCGGCCATGA
CAGCGGGCAGGGTGTTTGCCTCGCAGTTCGTGACGCGCACGTGACCCAGGCGCTCGGTCTTGCCTTGCTC
GTCGGTGATGTACTTCACCAGCTCCGCGAAGTCGCTCTTCTTGATGGAGCGCATGGGGACGTGCTTGGCA
ATCACGCGCACCCCCCGGCCGTTTTAGCGGCTAAAAAAGTCATGGCTCTGCCCTCGGGCGGACCACGCCC
ATCATGACCTTGCCAAGCTCGTCCTGCTTCTCTTCGATCTTCGCCAGCAGGGCGAGGATCGTGGCATCAC
CGAACCGCGCCGTGCGCGGGTCGTCGGTGAGCCAGAGTTTCAGCAGGCCGCCCAGGCGGCCCAGGTCGCC
ATTGATGCGGGCCAGCTCGCGGACGTGCTCATAGTCCACGACGCCCGTGATTTTGTAGCCCTGGCCGACG
GCCAGCAGGTAGGCCGACAGGCTCATGCCGGCCGCCGCCGCCTTTTCCTCAATCGCTCTTCGTTCGTCTG
GAAGGCAGTACACCTTGATAGGTGGGCTGCCCTTCCTGGTTGGCTTGGTTTCATCAGCCATCCGCTTGCC
CTCATCTGTTACGCCGGCGGTAGCCGGCCAGCCTCGCAGAGCAGGATTCCCGTTGAGCACCGCCAGGTGC
GAATAAGGGACAGTGAAGAAGGAACACCCGCTCGCGGGTGGGCCTACTTCACCTATCCTGCCCGGCTGAC
GCCGTTGGATACACCAAGGAAAGTCTACACGAACCCTTTGGCAAAATCCTGTATATCGTGCGAAAAAGGA
TGGATATACCGAAAAAATCGCTATAATGACCCCGAAGCAGGGTTATGCAGCGGAAAAGCGCTGCTTCCCT
GCTGTTTTGTGGAATATCTACCGACTGGAAACAGGCAAATGCAGGAAATTACTGAACTGAGGGGACAGGC
GAGAGACGATGCCAAAGAGCTACACCGACGAGCTGGCCGAGTGGGTTGAATCCCGCGCGGCCAAGAAGCG
CCGGCGTGATGAGGCTGCGGTTGCGTTCCTGGCGGTGAGGGCGGATGTCGAGGCGGCGTTAGCGTCCGGC
TATGCGCTCGTCACCATTTGGGAGCACATGCGGGAAACGGGGAAGGTCAAGTTCTCCTACGAGACGTTCC
GCTCGCACGCCAGGCGGCACATCAAGGCCAAGCCCGCCGATGTGCCCGCACCGCAGGCCAAGGCTGCGGA
ACCCGCGCCGGCACCCAAGACGCCGGAGCCACGGCGGCCGAAGCAGGGGGGCAAGGCTGAAAAGCCGGCC
CCCGCTGCGGCCCCGACCGGCTTCACCTTCAACCCAACACCGGACAAAAAGGATCTACTGTAATGGCGAA
AATTCACATGGTTTTGCAGGGCAAGGGCGGGGTCGGCAAGTCGGCCATCGCCGCGATCATTGCGCAGTAC
AAGATGGACAAGGGGCAGACACCCTTGTGCATCGACACCGACCCGGTGAACGCGACGTTCGAGGGCTACA
AGGCCCTGAACGTCCGCCGGCTGAACATCATGGCCGGCGACGAAATTAACTCGCGCAACTTCGACACCCT
GGTCGAGCTGATTGCGCCGACCAAGGATGACGTGGTGATCCTCTACGCCGGACGCATCGTGGCCGGCATC
ACCGGCGCCACAGGTGCGGTTGCTGGCGCCTATATCGCCGACATCACCGATGGGGAAGATCCTTGAAGCT
GTCCCTGATGGTCGTCATCTACCTGCCTGGACAGCATGGCCTGCAACGCGGGCATCCCGATGCCGCCGGA
AGCGAGAAGAATCATAATGGGGAAGGCCATCCAGCCTCGCGTCGCGAACGCCAGCAAGACGTAGCCCAGC
GCGTCGGCCGCCATGCCGGCGATAATGGCCTGCTTCTCGCCGAAACGTTTGGTGGCGGGACCAGTGACGA
AGGCTTGAGCGAGGGCGTGCAAGATTCCGAATACCGCAAGCGACAGGCCATGTTTGACAGCTTATCATCG
ATA
Features (pLannotate 1.2.2; 19 found; start..end, strand, type, name):
     57..1244    +  CDS            tetA: TCR3_ECOLX - Experimental evidence at protein level: Swiss-Prot protein existence level 1. Resistance to tetracycline by an active tetracycline efflux. This is an energy-dependent process that decreases the accumulation of the antibiotic in whole cells. This protein functions as a metal- tetracycline/H(+) antiporter. From Escherichia coli. This protein is used as a marker in many commonly used cloning vectors, such as pBR322 and pACYC184.
   1489..1884    -  CDS            YPB1_ECOLX: Protein predicted: Swiss-Prot protein existence level 4. From Escherichia coli.
   1888..2079    +  CDS            rop: Rop protein, which maintains plasmids at low copy number; rop
   2181..2321    +  misc_feature   bom: basis of mobility region from pBR322
   2507..3095    -  rep_origin     ori: high-copy-number ColE1/pMB1/pBR322/pUC origin of replication
   3267..3580    -  CDS            bla(M) (fragment): β-lactamase lacking the signal sequence; bla(M); allows cytosolic expression of β-lactamase
   3581..3690    +  CDS            traJ (fragment): oriT-recognizing protein; traJ
   3696..3721    +  misc_feature   MCS (fragment): pBluescript multiple cloning site
   4592..6403    -  CDS            GUS: β-glucuronidase; uidA (or gusA) from E. coli
   6466..6783    -  CDS            tnpA (fragment): TN5P_ECOLX - Also known as tnp. Experimental evidence at protein level: Swiss-Prot protein existence level 1. Mediates transposition of transposon Tn5 by a 'cut and paste' mechanism. First, the monomeric transposase binds the 19 bp inverted DNA repeats flanking the transposon. Then, dimerization of the DNA- bound transposase creates a synaptic DNA complex. After nicking of the first DNA strand, excision of the transposon proceeds through a series of intermediates. The transposase then mediates the insertion of the transposon at a new site by strand transfer. The activity of the wild- type tran
   6792..7238    +  CDS            CmR (fragment): chloramphenicol acetyltransferase; cat; confers resistance to chloramphenicol
   7498..8052    -  CDS            traI (fragment): TRAI6_ECOLX - Experimental evidence at protein level: Swiss-Prot protein existence level 1. The initiation process of transfer DNA synthesis requires the interaction of at least three plasmid-specific components (TraH, I, and J) at the transfer origin resulting in the assembly of a specialised nucleoprotein complex - the relaxosome. Site- and strand-specific cleavage at the transfer origin is dependent on TraI and TraJ. From Escherichia coli.
   8090..8461    -  CDS            traJ: oriT-recognizing protein; traJ
   8494..8603    -  oriT           oriT: incP origin of transfer
   8829..9230    +  CDS            traK: TRAK4_ECOLX - Experimental evidence at protein level: Swiss-Prot protein existence level 1. From Escherichia coli.
   9233..9490    +  CDS            traL (fragment): TRAL4_ECOLX - Experimental evidence at protein level: Swiss-Prot protein existence level 1. From Escherichia coli.
   9487..9581    +  CDS            TcR (fragment): tetracycline efflux protein; tet; confers resistance to tetracycline
   9578..9849    -  CDS            TcR (fragment): tetracycline efflux protein; tet; confers resistance to tetracycline
   9854..9       +  promoter       tet promoter (across the origin): E. coli promoter for tetracycline efflux protein gene
