[The description below was written by a language model from this plasmid's Addgene catalogue record and pLannotate feature annotations shown in this document.]
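Description:
pRJPaph-gusA is a mobilizable bacterial integration vector built on the pSUP202pol4 backbone, designed to place a constitutively expressed β-glucuronidase marker into the chromosome of Bradyrhizobium diazoefficiens USDA 110 (formerly B. japonicum). It is propagated in E. coli through a ColE1/pMB1-type origin accompanied by rop and the pBR322 bom region, and is selected with tetracycline via an intact tetA efflux gene driven by the tet promoter. The annotation also shows only fragments of β-lactamase and chloramphenicol acetyltransferase genes, remnants of the pBR322/pSUP lineage that should not be regarded as functional markers. An IncP (RP4-type) mobilization region, comprising oriT with traJ, traK and partial traI and traL sequences, allows the plasmid to be transferred by conjugation from a donor strain supplying the remaining transfer functions.

The payload consists of two inserts. The first is the 1,812 bp E. coli gusA coding sequence, derived in part from pCAM140. The plasmid name and stated purpose indicate that it is driven by the aph promoter (Paph), although this promoter is not annotated as a separate feature. The Tn5 transposase-homologous fragment immediately upstream of gusA is consistent with a Tn5-derived promoter region. The second is an 807 bp segment of B. diazoefficiens DNA from the region downstream of scoI, including part of blr1132. It is not picked up by the automated annotation and probably lies in the unannotated stretch beside gusA. ColE1-type replicons are generally not maintained in rhizobia, so this homology region presumably directs recombination that integrates the plasmid downstream of scoI. The resulting stably tagged strains can be detected by GUS activity when studying host-plant infection and colonization.
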