Addgene plasmid #67036: pRJPaph-gusA
Purpose: Plasmid for Paph-gusA integration downstream of B. diazoefficiens (B. japonicum) scoI
Depositing lab: Julia Vorholt. Publication: Stable fluorescent and enzymatic tagging of Bradyrhizobium diazoefficiens to analyze host-plant infection and colonization. Ledermann R, Bartsch I, Remus-Emsermann M, Vorholt JA, Fischer HM. Mol Plant Microbe Interact. 2015 Jun 2. 10.1094/MPMI-03-15-0054-TA PubMed 26035130.
Backbone
  Vector backbone: pSUP202pol4
  Vector type: Conjugative bacterial vector
Growth in bacteria
  Bacterial resistance: Tetracycline, 10 μg/mL
  Growth temperature: 37°C
  Growth strain: DH5alpha
  Copy number: High Copy
Gene/Insert 1
  Gene/Insert name: B. diazoefficiens DNA from scoI downstream region (comprising blr1132')
  Species: Bradyrhizobium diazoefficiens USDA 110 (Bradyrhizobium japonicum USDA 110)
  Insert size (bp): 807
Gene/Insert 2
  Gene/Insert name: gusA
  Species: Escherichia coli
  Insert size (bp): 1812
Resource information
  A portion of this plasmid was derived from a plasmid made by: pCAM140 (Wilson et al., Microbiol. 141:1691-1705, 1995)
Terms and licenses: Academic/Nonprofit Terms; Industry Terms: Not Available to Industry
How to cite: pRJPaph-gusA was a gift from Julia Vorholt (Addgene plasmid # 67036 ; http://n2t.net/addgene:67036 ; RRID:Addgene_67036)
