>Addgene plasmid #67036 | pRJPaph-gusA | addgene partial sequence | sequence record 120235 | pRJPaph-R1 5'-GGAAATCGTCGTGGTATTCAc-3'
TTGCCATACGGAATTCGAGCTCGCACGCTGCCGCAAGCACTCAGGGCGCAAGGGCTGCTAAAGGAAGCGG
AACACGTAGAAAGCCAGTCCGCAGAAACGGTGCTGACCCCGGATGAATGTCAGCTACTGGGCTATCTGGA
CAAGGGAAAACGCAAGCGCAAAGAGAAAGCAGGTAGCTTGCAGTGGGCTTACATGGCGATAGCTAGACTG
GGCGGTTTTATGGACAGCAAGCGAACCGGAATTGCCAGCTGGGGCGCCCTCTGGTAAGGTTGGGAAGCCC
TGCAAAGTAAACTGGATGGCTTTCTTGCCGCCAAGGATCTGATGGCGCAGGGGATCAAGATCTGATCAAG
AGACAGGATACTAGAATTCCGGACCAGTATTATTATCTTAATGAGGAGTCCCTTATGTTACGTCCTGTAG
AAACCCCAACCCGTGAAATCAAAAAACTCGACGGCCTGTGGGCATTCAGTCTGGATCGCGAAAACTGTGG
AATTGATCAGCGTTGGTGGGAAAGCGCGTTACAAGAAAGCCGGGCAATTGCTGTGCCAGGCAGTTTTAAC
GATCAGTTCGCCGATGCAGATATTCGTAATTATGCGGGCAACGTCTGGTATCAGCGCGAAGTCTTTATAC
CGAAAGGTTGGG
