>Addgene plasmid #67036 | pRJPaph-gusA | addgene partial sequence | sequence record 122161 | pRJPaph-F1 5'-AAGTGGTCCTGCAACTTTATCC-3'
TTAATTGTTGCCGGGAAGCTAGAGTAAGTAGTTCGCCAGTTAATAGTTTGCGCAACGTTGTTGCCATTGC
CGCGGTTCGGTGATGCCACGATCCTCGCCCTGCTGGCGAAGATCGAAGAGAAGCAGGACGAGCTTGGCAA
GGTCATGATGGGCGTGGTCCGCCCGAGGGCAGAGCCATGACTTTTTCCACCGCGGTGGCGGCCGCTCTAG
ACGGTAATAGGGATCGGAGAAGTCGACGCGGGCCCGGAGCTGCGGGCTCACCGCCATCGAGGCGATGATA
GCATCGCCCCGGTTCGAGGTGAGCGCGTCGACCAGGGTCTCGAAGCGGCGCATCTGCACCGTGCAGGTGA
CCTTGATCTCCTCGCAGAGCGCGCGGGCGAGATCGACGTTGAAGCCGGCCGGATTGCCGTCGGCGCCGGT
GTAGTTGAACGGCGGATAGTCGGTCTCGGTCAAAAAGCGGATCACGGTCAGGCGCGACAGGTCCGGCCGC
TCCGGCCGCCGCCGCGGGTCCCAGAAGCCGGGCACGGCCTGCGGGGCCGCCTGGGGCGCGACCTGCGGGG
TGACCTGGGGCGCCGCCGGAGGCTGCTTGGCCGGGGCCTGCGCCTGCGCGCCGGGCAAGCCGGCGAACAG
GCAGGCGCCGACGGCCAGCCCTGTCAGCAAGCCACGGGCAGATTTGGACGATTTCGCCTGTTGCGATGGA
GCCATCGGCCGGAAATGAACGAATTTCGTTGGGATCGGAGGGCCTTATAGACCATCCGCCCGGGAACGCG
AGCGCCGATTGCGGTCAGGGTGAAGGTGCGCTCCCTCTCCCGCTTGCGGGAGGGGGGCGGGGAGAGGGTG
TCTCCGCGGAGGGACAATCCCCGAGAGGAGAGAGCCCTCACCCGGCGCTCTGCCATAGCCGAGGCTTTGC
CTCGGCGTCTTAGAGGACGGCCGCCAAAAGCGGCCTATACCTCTCCCGCAAGCGGGAGAGGTTACACCGA
GGACGCGGTCCGACCGATCCACCAAACTACAGATAACGCCTGCAAGACGTCAGCTTCACCGAGGCTGTA
